LOCUS       Exported 10964 bp ds-DNA circular SYN 10-SEP-2021
DEFINITION  PiggyBac vector to stably express 3xFLAG-tagged AMBRA1.
ACCESSION   .
VERSION     .
KEYWORDS    pPB-AMBRA1-3xFLAG
SOURCE      synthetic DNA construct
  ORGANISM  synthetic DNA construct
REFERENCE   1 (bases 1 to 10964)
  AUTHORS   Chaikovsky AC, Li C, Jeng EE, Loebell S, Lee MC, Murray CW, Cheng R,
            Demeter J, Swaney DL, Chen SH, Newton BW, Johnson JR, Drainas AP,
            Shue YT, Seoane JA, Srinivasan P, He A, Yoshida A, Hipkins SQ,
            McCrea E, Poltorack CD, Krogan NJ, Diehl JA, Kong C, Jackson PK,
            Curtis C, Petrov DA, Bassik MC, Winslow MM, Sage J
  TITLE     The AMBRA1 E3 ligase adaptor regulates the stability of cyclin D.
  JOURNAL   Nature. 2021 Apr;592(7856):794-798. doi: 10.1038/s41586-021-03474-7.
            Epub 2021 Apr 14.
  PUBMED    33854239
REFERENCE   2 (bases 1 to 10964)
  AUTHORS   .
  TITLE     Direct Submission
  JOURNAL   Exported Sep 10, 2021 from SnapGene Server 1.1.58
            http://www.snapgene.com
FEATURES             Location/Qualifiers
     source          1..10964
                     /organism="synthetic DNA construct"
                     /mol_type="other DNA"
     repeat_region   5..39
                     /label=piggyBac left (5') inverted repeat
                     /note="piggyBac transposon-specific inverted terminal
                     repeat sequence (ITR)"
     protein_bind    316..336
                     /gene="mutant version of attB"
                     /label=attB4
                     /bound_moiety="BP Clonase(TM)"
                     /note="core recombination site for the Gateway(R) BP
                     reaction"
     promoter        337..1515
                     /label=EF-1-alpha promoter
                     /note="strong constitutive promoter for human elongation
                     factor EF-1-alpha"
     intron          568..1506
                     /label=EF-1-alpha intron A
                     /note="intron upstream of the start codon of human
                     EF-1-alpha"
     primer_bind     1463..1483
                     /label=EF1a-F
                     /note="Human elongation factor-1a promoter, forward primer"
     protein_bind    1515..1539
                     /gene="mutant version of attB"
                     /label=attB1
                     /bound_moiety="BP Clonase(TM)"
                     /note="recombination site for the Gateway(R) BP reaction"
     CDS             5188..5253
                     /codon_start=1
                     /product="three tandem FLAG(R) epitope tags, followed by an
                     enterokinase cleavage site"
                     /label=3xFLAG
                     /translation="DYKDHDGDYKDHDIDYKDDDDK"
     protein_bind    complement(5257..5281)
                     /gene="mutant version of attB"
                     /label=attB2
                     /bound_moiety="BP Clonase(TM)"
                     /note="recombination site for the Gateway(R) BP reaction"
     primer_bind     complement(5359..5378)
                     /label=Bglob-pA-R
                     /note="Rabbit beta-globin polyA region, reverse primer"
     polyA_signal    5424..5479
                     /label=-beta-globin poly(A) signal
                     /note="rabbit beta-globin polyadenylation signal (Gil and
                     Proudfoot, 1987)"
     primer_bind     complement(5478..5497)
                     /label=rbglobpA-R
                     /note="Rabbit beta-globin polyA, reverse primer. Also
                     called rb-glob-pA-term-R"
     enhancer        5834..6213
                     /label=CMV enhancer
                     /note="human cytomegalovirus immediate early enhancer"
     promoter        6214..6417
                     /label=CMV promoter
                     /note="human cytomegalovirus (CMV) immediate early
                     promoter"
     primer_bind     6368..6388
                     /label=CMV-F
                     /note="Human CMV immediate early promoter, forward primer"
     CDS             6450..7244
                     /codon_start=1
                     /gene="aph(3')-II (or nptII)"
                     /product="aminoglycoside phosphotransferase from Tn5"
                     /label=NeoR/KanR
                     /note="confers resistance to neomycin, kanamycin, and G418
                     (Geneticin(R))"
                     /translation="MIEQDGLHAGSPAAWVERLFGYDWAQQTIGCSDAAVFRLSAQGRP
                     VLFVKTDLSGALNELQDEAARLSWLATTGVPCAAVLDVVTEAGRDWLLLGEVPGQDLLS
                     SHLAPAEKVSIMADAMRRLHTLDPATCPFDHQAKHRIERARTRMEAGLVDQDDLDEEHQ
                     GLAPAELFARLKASMPDGEDLVVTHGDACLPNIMVENGRFSGFIDCGRLGVADRYQDIA
                     LATRDIAEELGGEWADRFLVLYGIAAPDSQRIAFYRLLDEFF"
     primer_bind     complement(6504..6523)
                     /label=Neo-R
                     /note="Neomycin resistance gene, reverse primer"
     primer_bind     7114..7133
                     /label=Neo-F
                     /note="Neomycin resistance gene, forward primer"
     primer_bind     complement(7282..7299)
                     /label=BGH-rev
                     /note="Bovine growth hormone terminator, reverse primer.
                     Also called BGH reverse"
     polyA_signal    7288..7512
                     /label=bGH poly(A) signal
                     /note="bovine growth hormone polyadenylation signal"
     repeat_region   7862..7924
                     /label=piggyBac right (3') inverted repeat
                     /note="piggyBac transposon-specific inverted terminal
                     repeat sequence (ITR)"
     primer_bind     complement(7990..8009)
                     /label=T7
                     /note="T7 promoter, forward primer"
     promoter        complement(7991..8009)
                     /label=T7 promoter
                     /note="promoter for bacteriophage T7 RNA polymerase"
     primer_bind     complement(8016..8033)
                     /label=M13 Forward
                     /note="In lacZ gene. Also called M13-F20 or M13 (-21)
                     Forward"
     primer_bind     complement(8016..8032)
                     /label=M13 fwd
                     /note="common sequencing primer, one of multiple similar
                     variants"
     primer_bind     complement(8025..8047)
                     /label=M13/pUC Forward
                     /note="In lacZ gene"
     rep_origin      8174..8629
                     /direction=RIGHT
                     /label=f1 ori
                     /note="f1 bacteriophage origin of replication; arrow
                     indicates direction of (+) strand synthesis"
     primer_bind     complement(8261..8280)
                     /label=F1ori-R
                     /note="F1 origin, reverse primer"
     primer_bind     8471..8492
                     /label=F1ori-F
                     /note="F1 origin, forward primer"
     promoter        8655..8759
                     /gene="bla"
                     /label=AmpR promoter
     CDS             8760..9620
                     /codon_start=1
                     /gene="bla"
                     /product="beta-lactamase"
                     /label=AmpR
                     /note="confers resistance to ampicillin, carbenicillin, and
                     related antibiotics"
                     /translation="MSIQHFRVALIPFFAAFCLPVFAHPETLVKVKDAEDQLGARVGYI
                     ELDLNSGKILESFRPEERFPMMSTFKVLLCGAVLSRIDAGQEQLGRRIHYSQNDLVEYS
                     PVTEKHLTDGMTVRELCSAAITMSDNTAANLLLTTIGGPKELTAFLHNMGDHVTRLDRW
                     EPELNEAIPNDERDTTMPVAMATTLRKLLTGELLTLASRQQLIDWMEADKVAGPLLRSA
                     LPAGWFIADKSGAGERGSRGIIAALGPDGKPSRIVVIYTTGSQATMDERNRQIAEIGAS
                     LIKHW"
     primer_bind     complement(8978..8997)
                     /label=Amp-R
                     /note="Ampicillin resistance gene, reverse primer"
     rep_origin      9791..10379
                     /direction=RIGHT
                     /label=ori
                     /note="high-copy-number ColE1/pMB1/pBR322/pUC origin of
                     replication"
     primer_bind     10280..10299
                     /label=pBR322ori-F
                     /note="pBR322 origin, forward primer"
     primer_bind     10533..10550
                     /label=L4440
                     /note="L4440 vector, forward primer"
     protein_bind    10667..10688
                     /label=CAP binding site
                     /bound_moiety="E. coli catabolite activator protein"
                     /note="CAP binding activates transcription in the presence
                     of cAMP."
     promoter        10703..10733
                     /label=lac promoter
                     /note="promoter for the E. coli lac operon"
     protein_bind    10741..10757
                     /label=lac operator
                     /bound_moiety="lac repressor encoded by lacI"
                     /note="The lac repressor binds to the lac operator to
                     inhibit transcription in E. coli. This inhibition can be
                     relieved by adding lactose or
                     isopropyl-beta-D-thiogalactopyranoside (IPTG)."
     primer_bind     10746..10768
                     /label=M13/pUC Reverse
                     /note="In lacZ gene"
     primer_bind     10765..10781
                     /label=M13 rev
                     /note="common sequencing primer, one of multiple similar
                     variants"
     primer_bind     10765..10781
                     /label=M13 Reverse
                     /note="In lacZ gene. Also called M13-rev"
     promoter        10802..10820
                     /label=T3 promoter
                     /note="promoter for bacteriophage T3 RNA polymerase"
ORIGIN
        1 ttaaccctag aaagatagtc tgcgtaaaat tgacgcatgc attcttgaaa tattgctctc
       61 tctttctaaa tagcgcgaat ccgtcgctgt gcatttagga catctcagtc gccgcttgga
      121 gctcccgtga ggcgtgcttg tcaatgcggt aagtgtcact gattttgaac tataacgacc
      181 gcgtgagtca aaatgacgca tgattatctt ttacgtgact tttaagattt aactcatacg
      241 ataattatat tgttatttca tgttctactt acgtgataac ttattatata tatattttct
      301 tgttatagat atcatcaact ttgtatagaa aagttgggct ccggtgcccg tcagtgggca
      361 gagcgcacat cgcccacagt ccccgagaag ttggggggag gggtcggcaa ttgaaccggt
      421 gcctagagaa ggtggcgcgg ggtaaactgg gaaagtgatg tcgtgtactg gctccgcctt
      481 tttcccgagg gtgggggaga accgtatata agtgcagtag tcgccgtgaa cgttcttttt
      541 cgcaacgggt ttgccgccag aacacaggta agtgccgtgt gtggttcccg cgggcctggc
      601 ctctttacgg gttatggccc ttgcgtgcct tgaattactt ccacctggct gcagtacgtg
      661 attcttgatc ccgagcttcg ggttggaagt gggtgggaga gttcgaggcc ttgcgcttaa
      721 ggagcccctt cgcctcgtgc ttgagttgag gcctggcctg ggcgctgggg ccgccgcgtg
      781 cgaatctggt ggcaccttcg cgcctgtctc gctgctttcg ataagtctct agccatttaa
      841 aatttttgat gacctgctgc gacgcttttt ttctggcaag atagtcttgt aaatgcgggc
      901 caagatctgc acactggtat ttcggttttt ggggccgcgg gcggcgacgg ggcccgtgcg
      961 tcccagcgca catgttcggc gaggcggggc ctgcgagcgc ggccaccgag aatcggacgg
     1021 gggtagtctc aagctggccg gcctgctctg gtgcctggtc tcgcgccgcc gtgtatcgcc
     1081 ccgccctggg cggcaaggct ggcccggtcg gcaccagttg cgtgagcgga aagatggccg
     1141 cttcccggcc ctgctgcagg gagctcaaaa tggaggacgc ggcgctcggg agagcgggcg
     1201 ggtgagtcac ccacacaaag gaaaagggcc tttccgtcct cagccgtcgc ttcatgtgac
     1261 tccacggagt accgggcgcc gtccaggcac ctcgattagt tctcgagctt ttggagtacg
     1321 tcgtctttag gttgggggga ggggttttat gcgatggagt ttccccacac tgagtgggtg
     1381 gagactgaag ttaggccagc ttggcacttg atgtaattct ccttggaatt tgcccttttt
     1441 gagtttggat cttggttcat tctcaagcct cagacagtgg ttcaaagttt ttttcttcca
     1501 tttcaggtgt cgtgacaagt ttgtacaaaa aagcaggctg ccaccatgaa ggttgtccca
     1561 gaaaagaatg ctgtccggat actctggggg cgagaacggg gtgctcgggc catgggagct
     1621 cagcggcttc tgcaggagct ggtagaggat aaaacccggt ggatgaaatg ggagggcaag
     1681 agagtagaac tgccggattc accacgctct accttcttat tggccttcag cccagacagg
     1741 actctcttag ccagcaccca tgtgaaccat aatatctata ttacggaggt gaagactggc
     1801 aagtgtgttc attccctgat tggacaccgc cgtactccat ggtgtgtcac ttttcatccc
     1861 accatctcag gccttattgc ttctggctgc ctagatgggg aggttaggat ttgggattta
     1921 cacggtggca gtgaaagctg gttcacagat agcaacaatg ccattgcctc cctggctttc
     1981 caccctacgg ctcagctcct gctgattgcc actgccaatg agatccactt ctgggactgg
     2041 agtcgacggg aaccctttgc tgtggtgaag acagctagtg agatggaacg ggtccgtctg
     2101 gtgagatttg atccacttgg acactactta ctcacagcaa ttgttaaccc ctctaatcaa
     2161 cagggtgatg acgaaccaga gatccccata gatggaacag aattatccca ctaccgtcag
     2221 cgtgccctcc tgcaatcaca gccagttcgc cggacgcctc tcctccacaa tttcctgcac
     2281 atgctgtcct cccgctcttc tggcatccag accgagccct tccatccccc ggagcaggcc
     2341 tcgtcaacgc agcaggacca gggcctcctg aaccggccgt ctgccttcag tacagtccag
     2401 agcagcactg ccggcaacac gctccgcaac ctcagtctgg gtcctacccg ccgctctttg
     2461 ggagggcctc tgtctagcca cccttctagg tatcaccgag aaatagctcc tgggttgaca
     2521 ggatctgagt ggacccggac agtactcagt ctgaactccc gctctgaggc ggaatccatg
     2581 cccccgccca gaaccagtgc ctcttcggtg agtttgctgt ctgtgctgag acagcaggaa
     2641 ggtggctctc aggcatctgt gtacacttca gccacagaag ggaggggttt tccggcatca
     2701 gggttggcaa ctgagtcaga tggagggaat ggctccagcc aaaacaactc gggcagcatt
     2761 cgccatgagc ttcagtgtga cctgagacgc ttctttctgg agtatgaccg gcttcaggag
     2821 ctggatcaga gcctgagtgg ggaagctccc cagacccaac aggcccagga aatgctcaac
     2881 aataacattg aatctgagag gccaggccct tcccaccagc ccaccccaca cagcagtgag
     2941 aacaactcca acctgtcccg tggccacctg aatcgctgtc gtgcttgcca caatctcctg
     3001 accttcaaca acgataccct gcgctgggaa agaaccacac ctaactactc ctctggcgag
     3061 gctagttcct cttggcaggt ccccagctcc tttgagagtg tgccatcaag tggcagccag
     3121 ttgccacctc tcgagcggac tgagggccaa acgcccagct ccagcaggct ggagttgagc
     3181 agctctgcta gtccgcagga ggagaggact gtgggggtgg cctttaacca ggagacaggc
     3241 cactgggaaa gaatttacac ccagtccagc agatctggaa ctgtgtcaca ggaggcctta
     3301 catcaggata tgcctgagga gagctctgag gaggattcac tcaggaggag gctgctggaa
     3361 tcttccctca tttcattatc ccgttatgat ggagcaggat ccagagagca cccaatttac
     3421 ccagacccag cgagattatc tcctgctgca tactacgccc agaggatgat ccagtatctc
     3481 tcacggagag acagtattcg ccagcgctcc atgcgctacc aacagaaccg tctccgttct
     3541 tccacctcct cctcttcctc agacaaccag ggtccatcag tagagggaac cgacttggaa
     3601 tttgaggact ttgaggacaa tggtgacaga tccaggcacc gagctccacg caatgcccgg
     3661 atgtctgcac cttcgcttgg acgctttgtc ccaaggcgtt tcttgctgcc tgagtacttg
     3721 ccttatgctg ggatttttca tgaacgtgga cagcctggct tggctactca ctcttctgtt
     3781 aacagggtcc tggcaggggc agtgatcggt gatggacagt ctgctgtggc cagtaacatt
     3841 gccaatacta cctaccggct ccagtggtgg gacttcacta agtttgacct ccctgaaatc
     3901 agtaatgctt ccgtgaatgt gctggtgcag aactgcaaga tctacaatga tgccagctgt
     3961 gacatttctg cagatggcca gctcctggca gctttcatcc ccagcagcca gaggggcttt
     4021 cctgatgaag gcatcctggc agtgtactcc ctggcccccc ataacctggg cgaaatgctc
     4081 tacaccaagc gatttggtcc caatgccatt tcggtgagcc tgtccccaat gggcagatat
     4141 gtaatggtgg gcttggcctc acgaaggatc ctgctgcacc cctccacaga gcacatggtg
     4201 gcccaggtct tcaggctgca acaggcccat ggtggagaga cctccatgag gagagttttc
     4261 aacgtccttt atcccatgcc tgccgaccag cggagacatg tcagtatcaa ctctgcccgt
     4321 tggctgcctg agccagggct tggcttggcc tatggtacta acaaaggaga cctggtgatc
     4381 tgccgaccag aggccttaaa ctctggtgtt gagtactact gggaccagct gaacgagacg
     4441 gtcttcactg tccattccaa cagcaggagc agcgagcggc ctggaaccag cagagccaca
     4501 tggaggacag acagagacat ggggctgatg aatgccattg ggcttcagcc ccggaaccct
     4561 gccacctcag tgacatctca gggcacccag actctggccc ttcagctgca gaatgccgaa
     4621 acacagactg agagggaggt gccggagcca gggacagccg cctcaggtcc tggtgaaggt
     4681 gagggttcag agtatggtgc cagtggagaa gatgcgctca gcaggatcca gaggctgatg
     4741 gcggagggcg gcatgacagc cgtggtgcag cgggagcaga gcaccaccat ggcctccatg
     4801 ggcggcttcg gcaacaacat catcgtcagc caccgcattc accgcagctc tcagacgggc
     4861 actgaacctg gtgccgccca cacctcctca ccccagccct ccacctctcg gggactgctc
     4921 ccagaggccg ggcaactggc agagcgaggc ctaagccccc ggacagcttc ctgggaccag
     4981 cctggtaccc ctgggcggga gccaacccag ccaaccctgc cctcttcctc ccctgtcccc
     5041 attcctgttt cccttcccag cgctgaggga ccaaccctcc actgcgagtt gaccaataac
     5101 aaccaccttc tggatggtgg cagcagcagg ggggacgctg caggccctag gggagaacca
     5161 cggaacaggg gcagcggcag cggcagcgac tacaaagacc atgacggtga ttataaagat
     5221 catgatatcg attacaagga tgacgatgac aagtagaccc agctttcttg tacaaagtgg
     5281 tgatcctcag gtgcaggctg cctatcagaa ggtggtggct ggtgtggcca atgccctggc
     5341 tcacaaatac cactgagatc tttttccctc tgccaaaaat tatggggaca tcatgaagcc
     5401 ccttgagcat ctgacttctg gctaataaag gaaatttatt ttcattgcaa tagtgtgttg
     5461 gaattttttg tgtctctcac tcggaaggac atatgggagg gcaaatcatt taaaacatca
     5521 gaatgagtat ttggtttaga gtttggcaac atatgcccat atgctggctg ccatgaacaa
     5581 aggttggcta taaagaggtc atcagtatat gaaacagccc cctgctgtcc attccttatt
     5641 ccatagaaaa gccttgactt gaggttagat tttttttata ttttgttttg tgttattttt
     5701 ttctttaaca tccctaaaat tttccttaca tgttttacta gccagatttt tcctcctctc
     5761 ctgactactc ccagtcatag ctgtccctct tctcttatgg agatccctcg acctgcagcc
     5821 caagcttcgc gttgacattg attattgact agttattaat agtaatcaat tacggggtca
     5881 ttagttcata gcccatatat ggagttccgc gttacataac ttacggtaaa tggcccgcct
     5941 ggctgaccgc ccaacgaccc ccgcccattg acgtcaataa tgacgtatgt tcccatagta
     6001 acgccaatag ggactttcca ttgacgtcaa tgggtggagt atttacggta aactgcccac
     6061 ttggcagtac atcaagtgta tcatatgcca agtacgcccc ctattgacgt caatgacggt
     6121 aaatggcccg cctggcatta tgcccagtac atgaccttat gggactttcc tacttggcag
     6181 tacatctacg tattagtcat cgctattacc atggtgatgc ggttttggca gtacatcaat
     6241 gggcgtggat agcggtttga ctcacgggga tttccaagtc tccaccccat tgacgtcaat
     6301 gggagtttgt tttggcacca aaatcaacgg gactttccaa aatgtcgtaa caactccgcc
     6361 ccattgacgc aaatgggcgg taggcgtgta cggtgggagg tctatataag cagagctctc
     6421 tggctaacta gagaacccac tgcgccacca tgattgaaca agatggattg cacgcaggtt
     6481 ctccggccgc ttgggtggag aggctattcg gctatgactg ggcacaacag acaatcggct
     6541 gctctgatgc cgccgtgttc cggctgtcag cgcaggggcg cccggttctt tttgtcaaga
     6601 ccgacctgtc cggtgccctg aatgaactgc aagacgaggc agcgcggcta tcgtggctgg
     6661 ccacgacggg cgttccttgc gcagctgtgc tcgacgttgt cactgaagcg ggaagggact
     6721 ggctgctatt gggcgaagtg ccggggcagg atctcctgtc atctcacctt gctcctgccg
     6781 agaaagtatc catcatggct gatgcaatgc ggcggctgca tacgcttgat ccggctacct
     6841 gcccattcga ccaccaagcg aaacatcgca tcgagcgagc acgtactcgg atggaagccg
     6901 gtcttgtcga tcaggatgat ctggacgaag agcatcaggg gctcgcgcca gccgaactgt
     6961 tcgccaggct caaggcgagc atgcccgacg gcgaggatct cgtcgtgacc catggcgatg
     7021 cctgcttgcc gaatatcatg gtggaaaatg gccgcttttc tggattcatc gactgtggcc
     7081 ggctgggtgt ggcggaccgc tatcaggaca tagcgttggc tacccgtgat attgctgaag
     7141 agcttggcgg cgaatgggct gaccgcttcc tcgtgcttta cggtatcgcc gctcccgatt
     7201 cgcagcgcat cgccttctat cgccttcttg acgagttctt ctgactcgag tctagagggc
     7261 ccgtttaaac ccgctgatca gcctcgactg tgccttctag ttgccagcca tctgttgttt
     7321 gcccctcccc cgtgccttcc ttgaccctgg aaggtgccac tcccactgtc ctttcctaat
     7381 aaaatgagga aattgcatcg cattgtctga gtaggtgtca ttctattctg gggggtgggg
     7441 tggggcagga cagcaagggg gaggattggg aagacaatag caggcatgct ggggatgcgg
     7501 tgggctctat ggctcgagtt aattaacgag agcataatat tgatatgtgc caaagttgtt
     7561 tctgactgac taataagtat aatttgtttc tattatgtat aggttaagct aattacttat
     7621 tttataatac aacatgactg tttttaaagt acaaaataag tttatttttg taaaagagag
     7681 aatgtttaaa agttttgtta ctttatagaa gaaattttga gtttttgttt ttttttaata
     7741 aataaataaa cataaataaa ttgtttgttg aatttattat tagtatgtaa gtgtaaatat
     7801 aataaaactt aatatctatt caaattaata aataaacctc gatatacaga ccgataaaac
     7861 acatgcgtca attttacgca tgattatctt taacgtacgt cacaatatga ttatctttct
     7921 agggttaaat aatagtttct aattttttta ttattcagcc tgctgtcgtg aataccgagc
     7981 tccaattcgc cctatagtga gtcgtattac aattcactgg ccgtcgtttt acaacgtcgt
     8041 gactgggaaa accctggcgt tacccaactt aatcgccttg cagcacatcc ccctttcgcc
     8101 agctggcgta atagcgaaga ggcccgcacc gatcgccctt cccaacagtt gcgcagcctg
     8161 aatggcgaat gggnnnnnnn nnnnnnnnnn nnnnnnnnnn nnnnnnnnnn nnnnnnnnnn
     8221 nnnnnnnnnn nnnnnnnnnn nnnnnnnnnn nnnnnnnnnn nnnnnnnnnn nnnnnnnnnn
     8281 nnnnnnnnnn nnnnnnncnn nnnnnnnnnn nnnnnnnnnn nnnnnnnnnn nnnnnnnnnn
     8341 nnnnnnnnnn nnnnnnnnnn nnnnnnnnnn nnnnnnnnnn nnnnnnnnna nnnnnnnnnn
     8401 nnnnnnnnnn nnnnnnnnnn nnnnnnnnnn nnnnnnnnnc ctttgacgtt ggagtccacg
     8461 ttctttaata gtggactctt gttccaaact ggaacaacac tcaaccctat ctcggtctat
     8521 tcttttgatt tataagggat tttgccgatt tcggcctatt ggttaaaaaa tgagctgatt
     8581 taacaaaaat ttaacgcgaa ttttaacaaa atattaacgc ttacaattta ggtggcactt
     8641 ttcggggaaa tgtgcgcgga acccctattt gtttattttt ctaaatacat tcaaatatgt
     8701 atccgctcat gagacaataa ccctgataaa tgcttcaata atattgaaaa aggaagagta
     8761 tgagtattca acatttccgt gtcgccctta ttcccttttt tgcggcattt tgccttcctg
     8821 tttttgctca cccagaaacg ctggtgaaag taaaagatgc tgaagatcag ttgggtgcac
     8881 gagtgggtta catcgaactg gatctcaaca gcggtaagat ccttgagagt tttcgccccg
     8941 aagaacgttt tccaatgatg agcactttta aagttctgct atgtggcgcg gtattatccc
     9001 gtattgacgc cgggcaagag caactcggtc gccgcataca ctattctcag aatgacttgg
     9061 ttgagtactc accagtcaca gaaaagcatc ttacggatgg catgacagta agagaattat
     9121 gcagtgctgc cataaccatg agtgataaca ctgcggccaa cttacttctg acaacgatcg
     9181 gaggaccgaa ggagctaacc gcttttttgc acaacatggg ggatcatgta actcgccttg
     9241 atcgttggga accggagctg aatgaagcca taccaaacga cgagcgtgac accacgatgc
     9301 ctgtagcaat ggcaacaacg ttgcgcaaac tattaactgg cgaactactt actctagctt
     9361 cccggcaaca attaatagac tggatggagg cggataaagt tgcaggacca cttctgcgct
     9421 cggcccttcc ggctggctgg tttattgctg ataaatctgg agccggtgag cgtgggtctc
     9481 gcggtatcat tgcagcactg gggccagatg gtaagccctc ccgtatcgta gttatctaca
     9541 cgacggggag tcaggcaact atggatgaac gaaatagaca gatcgctgag ataggtgcct
     9601 cactgattaa gcattggtaa ctgtcagacc aagtttactc atatatactt tagattgatt
     9661 taaaacttca tttttaattt aaaaggatct aggtgaagat cctttttgat aatctcatga
     9721 ccaaaatccc ttaacgtgag ttttcgttcc actgagcgtc agaccccgta gaaaagatca
     9781 aaggatcttc ttgagatcct ttttttctgc gcgtaatctg ctgcttgcaa acaaaaaaac
     9841 caccgctacc agcggtggtt tgtttgccgg atcaagagct accaactctt tttccgaagg
     9901 taactggctt cagcagagcg cagataccaa atactgttct tctagtgtag ccgtagttag
     9961 gccaccactt caagaactct gtagcaccgc ctacatacct cgctctgcta atcctgttac
    10021 cagtggctgc tgccagtggc gataagtcgt gtcttaccgg gttggactca agacgatagt
    10081 taccggataa ggcgcagcgg tcgggctgaa cggggggttc gtgcacacag cccagcttgg
    10141 agcgaacgac ctacaccgaa ctgagatacc tacagcgtga gctatgagaa agcgccacgc
    10201 ttcccgaagg gagaaaggcg gacaggtatc cggtaagcgg cagggtcgga acaggagagc
    10261 gcacgaggga gcttccaggg ggaaacgcct ggtatcttta tagtcctgtc gggtttcgcc
    10321 acctctgact tgagcgtcga tttttgtgat gctcgtcagg ggggcggagc ctatggaaaa
    10381 acgccagcaa cgcggccttt ttacggttcc tggccttttg ctggcctttt gctcacatgt
    10441 tctttcctgc gttatcccct gattctgtgg ataaccgtat taccgccttt gagtgagctg
    10501 ataccgctcg ccgcagccga acgaccgagc gcagcgagtc agtgagcgag gaagcggaag
    10561 agcgcccaat acgcaaaccg cctctccccg cgcgttggcc gattcattaa tgcagctggc
    10621 acgacaggtt tcccgactgg aaagcgggca gtgagcgcaa cgcaattaat gtgagttagc
    10681 tcactcatta ggcaccccag gctttacact ttatgcttcc ggctcgtatg ttgtgtggaa
    10741 ttgtgagcgg ataacaattt cacacaggaa acagctatga ccatgattac gccaagctcg
    10801 aaattaaccc tcactaaagg gaacaaaagc tggtacctcg cgcgacttgg tttgccattc
    10861 tttagcgcgc gtcgcgtcac acagcttggc cacaatgtgg tttttgtcaa acgaagattc
    10921 tatgacgtgt ttaaagttta ggtcgagtaa agcgcaaatc tttt
//
